>Addgene plasmid #176989 | TRAPPC10_pcDNA6.2/EmGFP-Bsd | depositor full sequence | sequence record 343043 | Full Sequence
GACGGATCGGGAGATCTCCCGATCCCCTATGGTGCACTCTCAGTACAATCTGCTCTGATGCCGCATAGTT
AAGCCAGTATCTGCTCCCTGCTTGTGTGTTGGAGGTCGCTGAGTAGTGCGCGAGCAAAATTTAAGCTACA
ACAAGGCAAGGCTTGACCGACAATTGCATGAAGAATCTGCTTAGGGTTAGGCGTTTTGCGCTGCTTCGCG
ATGTACGGGCCAGATATACGCGTTGACATTGATTATTGACTAGTTATTAATAGTAATCAATTACGGGGTC
ATTAGTTCATAGCCCATATATGGAGTTCCGCGTTACATAACTTACGGTAAATGGCCCGCCTGGCTGACCG
CCCAACGACCCCCGCCCATTGACGTCAATAATGACGTATGTTCCCATAGTAACGCCAATAGGGACTTTCC
ATTGACGTCAATGGGTGGAGTATTTACGGTAAACTGCCCACTTGGCAGTACATCAAGTGTATCATATGCC
AAGTACGCCCCCTATTGACGTCAATGACGGTAAATGGCCCGCCTGGCATTATGCCCAGTACATGACCTTA
TGGGACTTTCCTACTTGGCAGTACATCTACGTATTAGTCATCGCTATTACCATGGTGATGCGGTTTTGGC
AGTACATCAATGGGCGTGGATAGCGGTTTGACTCACGGGGATTTCCAAGTCTCCACCCCATTGACGTCAA
TGGGAGTTTGTTTTGGCACCAAAATCAACGGGACTTTCCAAAATGTCGTAACAACTCCGCCCCATTGACG
CAAATGGGCGGTAGGCGTGTACGGTGGGAGGTCTATATAAGCAGAGCTCTCTGGCTAACTAGAGAACCCA
CTGCTTACTGGCTTATCGAAATTAATACGACTCACTATAGGGAGACCCAAGCTGGCTAGTTAAGCTATCA
ACAAGTTTGTACAAAAAAGCAGGCTTAATGGACGCCTCTGAGGAGCCGCTGCCGCCGGTGATCTACACCA
TGGAGAACAAGCCCATCGTCACCTGTGCTGGAGATCAGAATTTATTTACCTCTGTTTATCCAACGCTCTC
TCAGCAGCTTCCAAGAGAACCAATGGAATGGAGAAGGTCCTATGGCCGGGCTCCGAAGATGATTCACCTA
GAGTCTAACTTTGTTCAATTCAAAGAGGAGCTGCTGCCCAAAGAAGGAAACAAAGCTCTGCTCACGTTTC
CCTTCCTCCATATTTACTGGACAGAGTGCTGTGATACCGAAGTGTATAAAGCTACAGTAAAAGATGACCT
CACCAAGTGGCAGAATGTTCTGAAGGCTCATAGCTCTGTGGACTGGTTAATAGTGATAGTTGAAAATGAT
GCCAAGAAAAAAAACAAAACCAACATCCTTCCCCGAACCTCTATTGTGGACAAAATAAGAAATGATTTTT
GTAATAAACAGAGTGACAGGTGTGTTGTGCTCTCCGACCCCTTGAAGGACTCTTCTCGAACTCAGGAATC
CTGGAATGCCTTCCTGACCAAACTCAGGACATTGCTTCTTATGTCTTTTACCAAAAACCTAGGCAAGTTT
GAGGATGACATGAGAACCTTGAGGGAGAAGAGGACTGAGCCAGGCTGGAGCTTTTGTGAATATTTCATGG
TTCAGGAGGAGCTTGCCTTTGTTTTCGAGATGCTGCAGCAGTTCGAGGACGCCCTGGTGCAGTACGACGA
ACTGGACGCCCTCTTCTCTCAGTATGTGGTCAACTTCGGGGCCGGGGATGGTGCCAACTGGCTGACTTTT
TTCTGCCAGCCAGTGAAGAGCTGGAACGGATTGATCCTCCGAAAACCCATAGATATGGAGAAGCGGGAAT
CGATCCAGAGGCGAGAAGCCACCCTGTTAGATCTGCGCAGTTACCTGTTCTCTCGCCAGTGCACCTTGCT
GCTCTTCCTGCAGAGGCCGTGGGAGGTGGCCCAGCGCGCCCTAGAGCTGCTGCACAACTGCGTGCAGGAA
CTGAAGCTCTTAGAAGTCTCTGTCCCACCTGGTGCTCTGGACTGCTGGGTGTTTCTGAGCTGTCTGGAGG
TGTTGCAGAGGATAGAAGGCTGCTGTGACCGGGCACAGATCGACTCAAACATTGCCCACACTGTGGGGCT
ATGGAGCTATGCCACAGAAAAGTTAAAGTCCTTGGGCTATCTATGTGGACTTGTGTCAGAGAAAGGACCT
AACTCAGAAGATCTCAACAGGACAGTTGACCTTTTGGCAGGTTTGGGAGCTGAGCGACCAGAAACAGCCA
ACACAGCTCAGAGTCCTTATAAGAAACTGAAAGAAGCATTATCGTCAGTGGAAGCTTTTGAAAAACACTA
CTTAGATTTGTCCCATGCCACCATTGAAATGTATACAAGCATTGGGAGGATTCGATCTGCTAAGTTTGTT
GGAAAAGATCTGGCAGAGTTTTACATGAGGAAAAAGGCTCCACAAAAGGCAGAAATCTATCTTCAAGGAG
CACTGAAAAACTACCTGGCTGAGGGCTGGGCACTCCCCATCACACACACAAGGAAGCAGCTGGCCGAATG
TCAAAAGCACCTTGGACAAATTGAAAACTACCTGCAGACCAGCAGCCTCTTAGCCAGTGACCACCACCTC
ACTGAAGAGGAGCGCAAGCACTTCTGCCAGGAGATACTTGACTTTGCCAGCCAGCCGTCAGACAGCCCAG
GTCATAAGATAGTGCTACCCATGCATTCCTTTGCACAACTGCGAGATCTCCATTTTGATCCCTCCAATGC
CGTGGTCCACGTGGGCGGCGTTTTGTGCGTTGAGATAACCATGTACAGCCAGATGCCTGTGCCTGTTCAC
GTGGAGCAGATTGTGGTCAATGTCCACTTCAGCATTGAGAAAAACAGCTACCGGAAGACTGCGGAGTGGC
TTACCAAGCACAAGACGTCCAATGGGATCATTAACTTTCCACCCGAGACCGCACCTTTCCCTGTATCCCA
AAACAGTTTGCCCGCGCTGGAGTTGTATGAAATGTTTGAGAGAAGCCCATCTGATAACTCCTTGAACACG
ACTGGGATTATCTGCAGAAACGTCCACATGCTCCTGAGAAGGCAGGAGAGCAGCTCCTCTCTAGAGATGC
CCTCAGGGGTGGCTCTGGAGGAGGGTGCCCACGTGCTGAGGTGCAGCCACGTGACCCTGGAACCAGGGGC
CAACCAGATAACATTCAGGACTCAGGCCAAGGAACCTGGAACGTATACACTCAGGCAGCTGTGCGCCTCG
GTGGGCTCCGTGTGGTTCGTCCTCCCTCACATCTACCCCATTGTGCAGTACGACGTGTACTCACAGGAGC
CCCAGCTGCACGTGGAGCCGCTGGCTGATAGCCTTCTGGCAGGCATTCCTCAGAGAGTCAAGTTCACTGT
CACTACCGGCCATTATACGATAAAGAATGGAGACAGCCTGCAGCTTAGCAATGCCGAAGCCATGCTCATC
CTGTGCCAGGCGGAGAGCAGGGCTGTGGTCTACTCCAACACGAGAGAACAGTCTTCTGAGGCCGCGCTCC
GGATTCAGTCCTCCGACAAGGTCACGAGCATCAGTCTGCCTGTTGCGCCTGCGTACCACGTGATCGAATT
TGAACTGGAAGTTCTCTCTTTACCTTCAGCCCCAGCACTCGGAGGGGAGAGTGACATGCTGGGGATGGCA
GAGCCCCACAGGAAGCATAAGGACAAACAGAGAACTGGCCGCTGCATGGTTACCACAGACCACAAAGTGT
CGATTGACTGCCCGTGGTCCATCTACTCCACAGTCATCGCACTGACCTTCAGCGTACCCTTCAGGACCAC
ACACAGCCTCCTGTCCTCAGGAACACGGAAATATGTTCAAGTTTGTGTCCAGAATTTGTCAGAACTTGAC
TTTCAGCTGTCAGATAGTTATCTTGTAGATACCGGTGATAGTACCGACCTGCAACTAGTACCACTGAACA
CGCAGTCCCAGCAGCCCATCTACAGCAAGCAGTCGGTGTTCTTCGTCTGGGAACTCAAGTGGACAGAAGA
GCCTCCCCCTTCTCTGCATTGCCGGTTCTCTGTTGGATTTTCCCCAGCTTCTGAGGAACAGCTGTCTATC
TCCTTAAAGCCGTATACTTATGAATTTAAAGTGGAAAATTTTTTTACATTATACAACGTGAAGGCTGAGA
TCTTTCCCCCTTCGGGAATGGAGTATTGCAGAACAGGCTCCCTCTGCTCCCTGGAGGTTTTGATCACGAG
GCTCTCAGACCTCTTGGAGGTGGATAAAGATGAAGCACTGACTGAATCTGATGAGCATTTTTCGACAAAG
CTTATGTATGAAGTTGTCGACAACAGTAGCAACTGGGCAGTGTGTGGGAAAAGCTGCGGTGTCATCTCCA
TGCCAGTGGCTGCTCGGGCCACTCACAGGGTCCACATGGAAGTGATGCCGCTCTTCGCCGGGTATCTCCC
CCTGCCCGACGTCAGGCTGTTCAAGTACCTCCCCCATCATTCTGCACACTCCTCCCAACTGGACGCTGAC
AGCTGGATAGAAAACGACAGCCTGTCAGTAGACAAGCACGGGGACGACCAGCCGGACAGCAGCAGCCTCA
AGAGCAGGGGCAGCGTGCATTCGGCCTGCAGCAGCGAGCACAAAGGCCTACCCATGCCCCGGCTGCAGGC
ACTGCCGGCCGGCCAGGTCTTCAACTCCAGCTCGGGCACACAAGTCCTGGTCATCCCCAGCCAAGATGAC
CACGTCCTGGAAGTCAGTGTAACATAGTACCCAGCTTTCTTGTACAAAGTGGTTGATCTAGAGGGCCCGC
GGTTCGAAGGTAAGCCTATCCCTAACCCTCTCCTCGGTCTCGATTCTACGCGTACCGGTTAGTAATGAGT
TTAAACGGGGGAGGCTAACTGAAACACGGAAGGAGACAATACCGGAAGGAACCCGCGCTATGACGGCAAT
AAAAAGACAGAATAAAACGCACGGGTGTTGGGTCGTTTGTTCATAAACGCGGGGTTCGGTCCCAGGGCTG
GCACTCTGTCGATACCCCACCGAGACCCCATTGGGGCCAATACGCCCGCGTTTCTTCCTTTTCCCCACCC
CACCCCCCAAGTTCGGGTGAAGGCCCAGGGCTCGCAGCCAACGTCGGGGCGGCAGGCCCTGCCATAGCAG
ATCTGCGCAGCTGGGGCTCTAGGGGGTATCCCC
[124 nt withheld, positions 5144-5267]
C
[91 nt withheld, positions 5269-5359]
A
[49 nt withheld, positions 5361-5409]
CCTTTGACGTTGGAGTCCACGTTCTTT
[37 nt withheld, positions 5437-5473]
ACCCTATCTCGGTCTATTCTTTTGATTTATAAGGGATTTTGCCGATTTCGGCCTATTGGTTAAAAAATGA
GCTGATTTAACAAAAATTTAACGCGAATTATCCTCGAGCTACCGGGTAGGGGAGGCGCTTTTCCCAAGGC
AGTCTGGAGCATGCGCTTTAGCAGCCCCGCTGGGCACTTGGCGCTACACAAGTGGCCTCTGGCCTCGCAC
ACATTCCACATCCACCGGTAGGCGCCAACCGGCTCCGTTCTTTGGTGGCCCCTTCGCGCCACCTTCTACT
CCTCCCCTAGTCAGGAAGTTCCCCCCCGCCCCGCAGCTCGCGTCGTGCAGGACGTGACAAATGGAAGTAG
CACGTCTCACTAGTCTCGTGCAGATGGACAGCACCGCTGAGCAATGGAAGCGGGTAGGCCTTTGGGGCAG
CGGCCAATAGCAGCTTTGCTCCTTCGCTTTCTGGGCTCAGAGGCTGGGAAGGGGTGGGTCCGGGGGCGGG
CTCAGGGGCGGGCTCAGGGGCGGGGCGGGCGCCCGAAGGTCCTCCGGAGGCCCGGCATTCTGCACGCTTC
AAAAGCGCACGTCTGCCGCGCTGTTCTCCTCTTCCTCATCTCCGGGCCTTTCGACTCTAGACACGTGTTG
ACAATTAATCATCGGCATAGTATATCGGCATAGTATAATACGACAAGGTGAGGAACTAAACCATGGTGAG
CAAGGGCGAGGAGCTGTTCACCGGGGTGGTGCCCATCCTGGTCGAGCTGGACGGCGACGTAAACGGCCAC
AAGTTCAGCGTGTCCGGCGAGGGCGAGGGCGATGCCACCTACGGCAAGCTGACCCTGAAGTTCATCTGCA
CCACCGGCAAGCTGCCCGTGCCCTGGCCCACCCTCGTGACCACCTTCACCTACGGCGTGCAGTGCTTCGC
CCGCTACCCCGACCACATGAAGCAGCACGACTTCTTCAAGTCCGCCATGCCCGAAGGCTACGTCCAGGAG
CGCACCATCTTCTTCAAGGACGACGGCAACTACAAGACCCGCGCCGAGGTGAAGTTCGAGGGCGACACCC
TGGTGAACCGCATCGAGCTGAAGGGCATCGACTTCAAGGAGGACGGCAACATCCTGGGGCACAAGCTGGA
GTACAACTACAACAGCCACAAGGTCTATATCACCGCCGACAAGCAGAAGAACGGCATCAAGGTGAACTTC
AAGACCCGCCACAACATCGAGGACGGCAGCGTGCAGCTCGCCGACCACTACCAGCAGAACACCCCCATCG
GCGACGGCCCCGTGCTGCTGCCCGACAACCACTACCTGAGCACCCAGTCCGCCCTGAGCAAAGACCCCAA
CGAGAAGCGCGATCACATGGTCCTGCTGGAGTTCGTGACCGCCGCCGGGATCACTCTCGGCATGGACGAG
CTGTACAAGGCCAAGCCTTTGTCTCAAGAAGAATCCACCCTCATTGAAAGAGCAACGGCTACAATCAACA
GCATCCCCATCTCTGAAGACTACAGCGTCGCCAGCGCAGCTCTCTCTAGCGACGGCCGCATCTTCACTGG
TGTCAATGTATATCATTTTACTGGGGGACCTTGTGCAGAACTCGTGGTGCTGGGCACTGCTGCTGCTGCG
GCAGCTGGCAACCTGACTTGTATCGTCGCGATCGGAAATGAGAACAGGGGCATCTTGAGCCCCTGCGGAC
GGTGCCGACAGGTGCTTCTCGATCTGCATCCTGGGATCAAAGCCATAGTGAAGGACAGTGATGGACAGCC
GACGGCAGTTGGGATTCGTGAATTGCTGCCCTCTGGTTATGTGTGGGAGGGCTAAGCACTTCGTGGCCGA
GGAGCAGGACTGACACGTGCTACGAGATTTCGATTCCACCGCCGCCTTCTATGAAAGGTTGGGCTTCGGA
ATCGTTTTCCGGGACGCCGGCTGGATGATCCTCCAGCGCGGGGATCTCATGCTGGAGTTCTTCGCCCACC
CCAACTTGTTTATTGCAGCTTATAATGGTTACAAATAAAGCAATAGCATCACAAATTTCACAAATAAAGC
ATTTTTTTCACTGCATTCTAGTTGTGGTTTGTCCAAACTCATCAATGTATCTTATCATGTCTGTATACCG
TCGACCTCTAGCTAGAGCTTGGCGTAATCATGGTCATAGCTGTTTCCTGTGTGAAATTGTTATCCGCTCA
CAATTCCACACAACATACGAGCCGGAAGCATAAAGTGTAAAGCCTGGGGTGCCTAATGAGTGAGCTAACT
CACATTAATTGCGTTGCGCTCACTGCCCGCTTTCCAGTCGGGAAACCTGTCGTGCCAGCTGCATTAATGA
ATCGGCCAACGCGCGGGGAGAGGCGGTTTGCGTATTGGGCGCTCTTCCGCTTCCTCGCTCACTGACTCGC
TGCGCTCGGTCGTTCGGCTGCGGCGAGCGGTATCAGCTCACTCAAAGGCGGTAATACGGTTATCCACAGA
ATCAGGGGATAACGCAGGAAAGAACATGTGAGCAAAAGGCCAGCAAAAGGCCAGGAACCGTAAAAAGGCC
GCGTTGCTGGCGTTTTTCCATAGGCTCCGCCCCCCTGACGAGCATCACAAAAATCGACGCTCAAGTCAGA
GGTGGCGAAACCCGACAGGACTATAAAGATACCAGGCGTTTCCCCCTGGAAGCTCCCTCGTGCGCTCTCC
TGTTCCGACCCTGCCGCTTACCGGATACCTGTCCGCCTTTCTCCCTTCGGGAAGCGTGGCGCTTTCTCAT
AGCTCACGCTGTAGGTATCTCAGTTCGGTGTAGGTCGTTCGCTCCAAGCTGGGCTGTGTGCACGAACCCC
CCGTTCAGCCCGACCGCTGCGCCTTATCCGGTAACTATCGTCTTGAGTCCAACCCGGTAAGACACGACTT
ATCGCCACTGGCAGCAGCCACTGGTAACAGGATTAGCAGAGCGAGGTATGTAGGCGGTGCTACAGAGTTC
TTGAAGTGGTGGCCTAACTACGGCTACACTAGAAGAACAGTATTTGGTATCTGCGCTCTGCTGAAGCCAG
TTACCTTCGGAAAAAGAGTTGGTAGCTCTTGATCCGGCAAACAAACCACCGCTGGTAGCGGTGGTTTTTT
TGTTTGCAAGCAGCAGATTACGCGCAGAAAAAAAGGATCTCAAGAAGATCCTTTGATCTTTTCTACGGGG
TCTGACGCTCAGTGGAACGAAAACTCACGTTAAGGGATTTTGGTCATGAGATTATCAAAAAGGATCTTCA
CCTAGATCCTTTTAAATTAAAAATGAAGTTTTAAATCAATCTAAAGTATATATGAGTAAACTTGGTCTGA
CAGTTACCAATGCTTAATCAGTGAGGCACCTATCTCAGCGATCTGTCTATTTCGTTCATCCATAGTTGCC
TGACTCCCCGTCGTGTAGATAACTACGATACGGGAGGGCTTACCATCTGGCCCCAGTGCTGCAATGATAC
CGCGAGACCCACGCTCACCGGCTCCAGATTTATCAGCAATAAACCAGCCAGCCGGAAGGGCCGAGCGCAG
AAGTGGTCCTGCAACTTTATCCGCCTCCATCCAGTCTATTAATTGTTGCCGGGAAGCTAGAGTAAGTAGT
TCGCCAGTTAATAGTTTGCGCAACGTTGTTGCCATTGCTACAGGCATCGTGGTGTCACGCTCGTCGTTTG
GTATGGCTTCATTCAGCTTCGGTTCCCAACGATCAAGGCGAGTTACATGATCCCCCATGTTGTGCAAAAA
AGCGGTTAGCTCCTTCGGTCCTCCGATCGTTGTCAGAAGTAAGTTGGCCGCAGTGTTATCACTCATGGTT
ATGGCAGCACTGCATAATTCTCTTACTGTCATGCCATCCGTAAGATGCTTTTCTGTGACTGGTGAGTACT
CAACCAAGTCATTCTGAGAATAGTGTATGCGGCGACCGAGTTGCTCTTGCCCGGCGTCAATACGGGATAA
TACCGCGCCACATAGCAGAACTTTAAAAGTGCTCATCATTGGAAAACGTTCTTCGGGGCGAAAACTCTCA
AGGATCTTACCGCTGTTGAGATCCAGTTCGATGTAACCCACTCGTGCACCCAACTGATCTTCAGCATCTT
TTACTTTCACCAGCGTTTCTGGGTGAGCAAAAACAGGAAGGCAAAATGCCGCAAAAAAGGGAATAAGGGC
GACACGGAAATGTTGAATACTCATACTCTTCCTTTTTCAATATTATTGAAGCATTTATCAGGGTTATTGT
CTCATGAGCGGATACATATTTGAATGTATTTAGAAAAATAAACAAATAGGGGTTCCGCGCACATTTCCCC
GAAAAGTGCCACCTGACGTC
Features (pLannotate 1.2.2; 26 found; start..end, strand, type, name):
     28..80      -  misc_feature   bom (fragment): basis of mobility region from pBR322
    235..614     +  enhancer       CMV enhancer: human cytomegalovirus immediate early enhancer
    615..818     +  promoter       CMV promoter: human cytomegalovirus (CMV) immediate early promoter
    814..847     +  LTR            5' LTR (truncated) (fragment): truncated 5' long terminal repeat (LTR) from HIV-1
    863..881     +  promoter       T7 promoter: promoter for bacteriophage T7 RNA polymerase
    911..935     +  protein_bind   attB1: mutant version of attB; recombination site for the Gateway® BP reaction BP Clonase™
    938..4714    +  CDS            TRAPPC10: TPC10_HUMAN - Also known as EHOC1, TMEM1. Experimental evidence at protein level: Swiss-Prot protein existence level 1. Specific subunit of the TRAPP (transport protein particle) II complex, a highly conserved vesicle tethering complex that functions in late Golgi trafficking as a membrane tether. From Homo sapiens (Human).
   4719..4743    -  protein_bind   attB2: mutant version of attB; recombination site for the Gateway® BP reaction BP Clonase™
   4769..4810    +  CDS            V5 tag: epitope tag from simian virus 5
   4894..4942    +  polyA_signal   HSV TK poly(A) signal: herpes simplex virus thymidine kinase polyadenylation signal (Cole and Stacy, 1985)
   5033..5049    -  polyA_signal   bGH poly(A) signal (fragment): bovine growth hormone polyadenylation signal
   5144..5572    +  rep_origin     f1 ori (sequence partly withheld): f1 bacteriophage origin of replication; arrow indicates direction of (+) strand synthesis
   5587..6086    +  promoter       PGK promoter: mouse phosphoglycerate kinase 1 promoter
   6100..6147    +  promoter       EM7 promoter: synthetic bacterial promoter&nbsp
   6166..6882    +  CDS            Emerald: Emerald is a basic (constitutively fluorescent) green fluorescent protein published in 1998, derived from Aequorea victoria. It is reported to be a very rapidly-maturing weak dimer.
   6882..7278    +  CDS            BSD (fragment): blasticidin S deaminase; Aspergillus terreus BSD; confers resistance to blasticidin
   7279..7306    +  CDS            BleoR (fragment): antibiotic-binding protein; Sh ble from Streptoalloteichus hindustanus; confers resistance to bleomycin, phleomycin, and Zeocin™
   7316..7441    +  CDS            ble (fragment): BLE_KLEPN - Experimental evidence at protein level: Swiss-Prot protein existence level 1. Binding protein with a strong affinity to the bleomycin family of antibiotics. Binds to CL990; an antimitotic-antibiotic compound. From Klebsiella pneumoniae.
   7436..7557    +  polyA_signal   SV40 poly(A) signal: SV40 polyadenylation signal
   7630..7646    -  protein_bind   lac operator: The lac repressor binds to the lac operator to inhibit transcription in E. coli. This inhibition can be relieved by adding lactose or isopropyl-β-D-thiogalactopyranoside (IPTG). lac repressor encoded by lacI
   7654..7684    -  promoter       lac promoter: promoter for the E. coli lac operon
   7699..7720    -  protein_bind   CAP binding site: CAP binding activates transcription in the presence of cAMP. E. coli catabolite activator protein
   7733..7825    -  CDS            lacI (fragment): lac repressor; lacI; The lac repressor binds to the lac operator to inhibit transcription in E. coli. This inhibition can be relieved by adding lactose or isopropyl-β-D-thiogalactopyranoside (IPTG).
   8008..8596    -  rep_origin     ori: high-copy-number ColE1/pMB1/pBR322/pUC origin of replication
   8767..9627    -  CDS            AmpR: β-lactamase; bla; confers resistance to ampicillin, carbenicillin, and related antibiotics
   9628..9732    -  promoter       AmpR promoter: bla
