>Addgene plasmid #176989 | TRAPPC10_pcDNA6.2/EmGFP-Bsd | addgene full sequence | sequence record 349433 | Addgene NGS Result
GTGATGCGGTTTTGGCAGTACATCAATGGGCGTGGATAGCGGTTTGACTCACGGGGATTTCCAAGTCTCC
ACCCCATTGACGTCAATGGGAGTTTGTTTTGGCACCAAAATCAACGGGACTTTCCAAAATGTCGTAACAA
CTCCGCCCCATTGACGCAAATGGGCGGTAGGCGTGTACGGTGGGAGGTCTATATAAGCAGAGCTCTCTGG
CTAACTAGAGAACCCACTGCTTACTGGCTTATCGAAATTAATACGACTCACTATAGGGAGACCCAAGCTG
GCTAGTTAAGCTATCAACAAGTTTGTACAAAAAAGCAGGCACCATGGACGCCTCTGAGGAGCCGCTGCCG
CCGGTGATCTACACCATGGAGAACAAGCCCATCGTCACCTGTGCTGGAGATCAGAATTTATTTACCTCTG
TTTATCCAACGCTCTCTCAGCAGCTTCCAAGAGAACCAATGGAATGGAGAAGGTCCTATGGCCGGGCTCC
GAAGATGATTCACCTAGAGTCTAACTTTGTTCAATTCAAAGAGGAGCTGCTGCCCAAAGAAGGAAACAAA
GCTCTGCTCACGTTTCCCTTCCTCCATATTTACTGGACAGAGTGCTGTGATACCGAAGTGTATAAAGCTA
CAGTAAAAGATGACCTCACCAAGTGGCAGAATGTTCTGAAGGCTCATAGCTCTGTGGACTGGTTAATAGT
GATAGTTGAAAATGATGCCAAGAAAAAAAACAAAACCAACATCCTTCCCCGAACCTCTATTGTGGACAAA
ATAAGAAATGATTTTTGTAATAAACAGAGTGACAGGTGTGTTGTGCTCTCCGACCCCTTGAAGGACTCTT
CTCGAACTCAGGAATCCTGGAATGCCTTCCTGACCAAACTCAGGACATTGCTTCTTATGTCTTTTACCAA
AAACCTAGGCAAGTTTGAGGATGACATGAGAACCTTGAGGGAGAAGAGGACTGAGCCAGGCTGGAGCTTT
TGTGAATATTTCATGGTTCAGGAGGAGCTTGCCTTTGTTTTCGAGATGCTGCAGCAGTTCGAGGACGCCC
TGGTGCAGTACGACGAACTGGACGCCCTCTTCTCTCAGTATGTGGTCAACTTCGGGGCCGGGGATGGTGC
CAACTGGCTGACTTTTTTCTGCCAGCCAGTGAAGAGCTGGAACGGATTGATCCTCCGAAAACCCATAGAT
ATGGAGAAGCGGGAATCGATCCAGAGGCGAGAAGCCACCCTGTTAGATCTGCGCAGTTACCTGTTCTCTC
GCCAGTGCACCTTGCTGCTCTTCCTGCAGAGGCCGTGGGAGGTGGCCCAGCGCGCCCTAGAGCTGCTGCA
CAACTGCGTGCAGGAACTGAAGCTCTTAGAAGTCTCTGTCCCACCTGGTGCTCTGGACTGCTGGGTGTTT
CTGAGCTGTCTGGAGGTGTTGCAGAGGATAGAAGGCTGCTGTGACCGGGCACAGATCGACTCAAACATTG
CCCACACTGTGGGGCTATGGAGCTATGCCACAGAAAAGTTAAAGTCCTTGGGCTATCTATGTGGACTTGT
GTCAGAGAAAGGACCTAACTCAGAAGATCTCAACAGGACAGTTGACCTTTTGGCAGGTTTGGGAGCTGAG
CGACCAGAAACAGCCAACACAGCTCAGAGTCCTTATAAGAAACTGAAAGAAGCATTATCGTCAGTGGAAG
CTTTTGAAAAACACTACTTAGATTTGTCCCATGCCACCATTGAAATGTATACAAGCATTGGGAGGATTCG
ATCTGCTAAGTTTGTTGGAAAAGATCTGGCAGAGTTTTACATGAGGAAAAAGGCTCCACAAAAGGCAGAA
ATCTATCTTCAAGGAGCACTGAAAAACTACCTGGCTGAGGGCTGGGCACTCCCCATCACACACACAAGGA
AGCAGCTGGCCGAATGTCAAAAGCACCTTGGACAAATTGAAAACTACCTGCAGACCAGCAGCCTCTTAGC
CAGTGACCACCACCTCACTGAAGAGGAGCGCAAGCACTTCTGCCAGGAGATACTTGACTTTGCCAGCCAG
CCGTCAGACAGCCCAGGTCATAAGATAGTGCTACCCATGCATTCCTTTGCACAACTGCGAGATCTCCATT
TTGATCCCTCCAATGCCGTGGTCCACGTGGGCGGCGTTTTGTGCGTTGAGATAACCATGTACAGCCAGAT
GCCTGTGCCTGTTCACGTGGAGCAGATTGTGGTCAATGTCCACTTCAGCATTGAGAAAAACAGCTACCGG
AAGACTGCGGAGTGGCTTACCAAGCACAAGACGTCCAATGGGATCATTAACTTTCCACCCGAGACCGCAC
CTTTCCCTGTATCCCAAAACAGTTTGCCCGCGCTGGAGTTGTATGAAATGTTTGAGAGAAGCCCATCTGA
TAACTCCTTGAACACGACTGGGATTATCTGCAGAAACGTCCACATGCTCCTGAGAAGGCAGGAGAGCAGC
TCCTCTCTAGAGATGCCCTCAGGGGTGGCTCTGGAGGAGGGTGCCCACGTGCTGAGGTGCAGCCACGTGA
CCCTGGAACCAGGGGCCAACCAGATAACATTCAGGACTCAGGCCAAGGAACCTGGAACGTATACACTCAG
GCAGCTGTGCGCCTCGGTGGGCTCCGTGTGGTTCGTCCTCCCTCACATCTACCCCATTGTGCAGTACGAC
GTGTACTCACAGGAGCCCCAGCTGCACGTGGAGCCGCTGGCTGATAGCCTTCTGGCAGGCATTCCTCAGA
GAGTCAAGTTCACTGTCACTACCGGCCATTATACGATAAAGAATGGAGACAGCCTGCAGCTTAGCAATGC
CGAAGCCATGCTCATCCTGTGCCAGGCGGAGAGCAGGGCTGTGGTCTACTCCAACACGAGAGAACAGTCT
TCTGAGGCCGCGCTCCGGATTCAGTCCTCCGACAAGGTCACGAGCATCAGTCTGCCTGTTGCGCCTGCGT
ACCACGTGATCGAATTTGAACTGGAAGTTCTCTCTTTACCTTCAGCCCCAGCACTCGGAGGGGAGAGTGA
CATGCTGGGGATGGCAGAGCCCCACAGGAAGCATAAGGACAAACAGAGAACTGGCCGCTGCATGGTTACC
ACAGACCACAAAGTGTCGATTGACTGCCCGTGGTCCATCTACTCCACAGTCATCGCACTGACCTTCAGCG
TACCCTTCAGGACCACACACAGCCTCCTGTCCTCAGGAACACGGAAATATGTTCAAGTTTGTGTCCAGAA
TTTGTCAGAACTTGACTTTCAGCTGTCAGATAGTTATCTTGTAGATACCGGTGATAGTACCGACCTGCAA
CTAGTACCACTGAACACGCAGTCCCAGCAGCCCATCTACAGCAAGCAGTCGGTGTTCTTCGTCTGGGAAC
TCAAGTGGACAGAAGAGCCTCCCCCTTCTCTGCATTGCCGGTTCTCTGTTGGATTTTCCCCAGCTTCTGA
GGAACAGCTGTCTATCTCCTTAAAGCCGTATACTTATGAATTTAAAGTGGAAAATTTTTTTACATTATAC
AACGTGAAGGCTGAGATCTTTCCCCCTTCGGGAATGGAGTATTGCAGAACAGGCTCCCTCTGCTCCCTGG
AGGTTTTGATCACGAGGCTCTCAGACCTCTTGGAGGTGGATAAAGATGAAGCACTGACTGAATCTGATGA
GCATTTTTCGACAAAGCTTATGTATGAAGTTGTCGACAACAGTAGCAACTGGGCAGTGTGTGGGAAAAGC
TGCGGTGTCATCTCCATGCCAGTGGCTGCTCGGGCCACTCACAGGGTCCACATGGAAGTGATGCCGCTCT
TCGCCGGGTATCTCCCCCTGCCCGACGTCAGGCTGTTCAAGTACCTCCCCCATCATTCTGCACACTCCTC
CCAACTGGACGCTGACAGCTGGATAGAAAACGACAGCCTGTCAGTAGACAAGCACGGGGACGACCAGCCG
GACAGCAGCAGCCTCAAGAGCAGGGGCAGCGTGCATTCGGCCTGCAGCAGCGAGCACAAAGGCCTACCCA
TGCCCCGGCTGCAGGCACTGCCGGCCGGCCAGGTCTTCAACTCCAGCTCGGGCACACAAGTCCTGGTCAT
CCCCAGCCAAGATGACCACGTCCTGGAAGTCAGTGTAACATAGAACCCAGCTTTCTTGTACAAAGTGGTT
GATCTAGAGGGCCCGCGGTTCGAAGGTAAGCCTATCCCTAACCCTCTCCTCGGTCTCGATTCTACGCGTA
CCGGTTAGTAATGAGTTTAAACGGGGGAGGCTAACTGAAACACGGAAGGAGACAATACCGGAAGGAACCC
GCGCTATGACGGCAATAAAAAGACAGAATAAAACGCACGGGTGTTGGGTCGTTTGTTCATAAACGCGGGG
TTCGGTCCCAGGGCTGGCACTCTGTCGATACCCCACCGAGACCCCATTGGGGCCAATACGCCCGCGTTTC
TTCCTTTTCCCCACCCCACCCCCCAAGTTCGGGTGAAGGCCCAGGGCTCGCAGCCAACGTCGGGGCGGCA
GGCCCTGCCATAGCAGATCTGCGCAGCTGGGGCTCTAGGGGGTATCCCC
[124 nt withheld, positions 4530-4653]
C
[91 nt withheld, positions 4655-4745]
A
[49 nt withheld, positions 4747-4795]
CCTTTGACGTTGGAGTCCACGTTCTTT
[37 nt withheld, positions 4823-4859]
ACCCTATCTCGGTCTATTCTTTTGATTTATAAGGGATTTTGCCGATTTCGGCCTATTGGTTAAAAAATGA
GCTGATTTAACAAAAATTTAACGCGAATTATCCTCGAGCTACCGGGTAGGGGAGGCGCTTTTCCCAAGGC
AGTCTGGAGCATGCGCTTTAGCAGCCCCGCTGGGCACTTGGCGCTACACAAGTGGCCTCTGGCCTCGCAC
ACATTCCACATCCACCGGTAGGCGCCAACCGGCTCCGTTCTTTGGTGGCCCCTTCGCGCCACCTTCTACT
CCTCCCCTAGTCAGGAAGTTCCCCCCCGCCCCGCAGCTCGCGTCGTGCAGGACGTGACAAATGGAAGTAG
CACGTCTCACTAGTCTCGTGCAGATGGACAGCACCGCTGAGCAATGGAAGCGGGTAGGCCTTTGGGGCAG
CGGCCAATAGCAGCTTTGCTCCTTCGCTTTCTGGGCTCAGAGGCTGGGAAGGGGTGGGTCCGGGGGCGGG
CTCAGGGGCGGGCTCAGGGGCGGGGCGGGCGCCCGAAGGTCCTCCGGAGGCCCGGCATTCTGCACGCTTC
AAAAGCGCACGTCTGCCGCGCTGTTCTCCTCTTCCTCATCTCCGGGCCTTTCGACTCTAGACACGTGTTG
ACAATTAATCATCGGCATAGTATATCGGCATAGTATAATACGACAAGGTGAGGAACTAAACCATGGTGAG
CAAGGGCGAGGAGCTGTTCACCGGGGTGGTGCCCATCCTGGTCGAGCTGGACGGCGACGTAAACGGCCAC
AAGTTCAGCGTGTCCGGCGAGGGCGAGGGCGATGCCACCTACGGCAAGCTGACCCTGAAGTTCATCTGCA
CCACCGGCAAGCTGCCCGTGCCCTGGCCCACCCTCGTGACCACCTTCACCTACGGCGTGCAGTGCTTCGC
CCGCTACCCCGACCACATGAAGCAGCACGACTTCTTCAAGTCCGCCATGCCCGAAGGCTACGTCCAGGAG
CGCACCATCTTCTTCAAGGACGACGGCAACTACAAGACCCGCGCCGAGGTGAAGTTCGAGGGCGACACCC
TGGTGAACCGCATCGAGCTGAAGGGCATCGACTTCAAGGAGGACGGCAACATCCTGGGGCACAAGCTGGA
GTACAACTACAACAGCCACAAGGTCTATATCACCGCCGACAAGCAGAAGAACGGCATCAAGGTGAACTTC
AAGACCCGCCACAACATCGAGGACGGCAGCGTGCAGCTCGCCGACCACTACCAGCAGAACACCCCCATCG
GCGACGGCCCCGTGCTGCTGCCCGACAACCACTACCTGAGCACCCAGTCCGCCCTGAGCAAAGACCCCAA
CGAGAAGCGCGATCACATGGTCCTGCTGGAGTTCGTGACCGCCGCCGGGATCACTCTCGGCATGGACGAG
CTGTACAAGGCCAAGCCTTTGTCTCAAGAAGAATCCACCCTCATTGAAAGAGCAACGGCTACAATCAACA
GCATCCCCATCTCTGAAGACTACAGCGTCGCCAGCGCAGCTCTCTCTAGCGACGGCCGCATCTTCACTGG
TGTCAATGTATATCATTTTACTGGGGGACCTTGTGCAGAACTCGTGGTGCTGGGCACTGCTGCTGCTGCG
GCAGCTGGCAACCTGACTTGTATCGTCGCGATCGGAAATGAGAACAGGGGCATCTTGAGCCCCTGCGGAC
GGTGCCGACAGGTGCTTCTCGATCTGCATCCTGGGATCAAAGCCATAGTGAAGGACAGTGATGGACAGCC
GACGGCAGTTGGGATTCGTGAATTGCTGCCCTCTGGTTATGTGTGGGAGGGCTAAGCACTTCGTGGCCGA
GGAGCAGGACTGACACGTGCTACGAGATTTCGATTCCACCGCCGCCTTCTATGAAAGGTTGGGCTTCGGA
ATCGTTTTCCGGGACGCCGGCTGGATGATCCTCCAGCGCGGGGATCTCATGCTGGAGTTCTTCGCCCACC
CCAACTTGTTTATTGCAGCTTATAATGGTTACAAATAAAGCAATAGCATCACAAATTTCACAAATAAAGC
ATTTTTTTCACTGCATTCTAGTTGTGGTTTGTCCAAACTCATCAATGTATCTTATCATGTCTGTATACCG
TCGACCTCTAGCTAGAGCTTGGCGTAATCATGGTCATAGCTGTTTCCTGTGTGAAATTGTTATCCGCTCA
CAATTCCACACAACATACGAGCCGGAAGCATAAAGTGTAAAGCCTGGGGTGCCTAATGAGTGAGCTAACT
CACATTAATTGCGTTGCGCTCACTGCCCGCTTTCCAGTCGGGAAACCTGTCGTGCCAGCTGCATTAATGA
ATCGGCCAACGCGCGGGGAGAGGCGGTTTGCGTATTGGGCGCTCTTCCGCTTCCTCGCTCACTGACTCGC
TGCGCTCGGTCGTTCGGCTGCGGCGAGCGGTATCAGCTCACTCAAAGGCGGTAATACGGTTATCCACAGA
ATCAGGGGATAACGCAGGAAAGAACATGTGAGCAAAAGGCCAGCAAAAGGCCAGGAACCGTAAAAAGGCC
GCGTTGCTGGCGTTTTTCCATAGGCTCCGCCCCCCTGACGAGCATCACAAAAATCGACGCTCAAGTCAGA
GGTGGCGAAACCCGACAGGACTATAAAGATACCAGGCGTTTCCCCCTGGAAGCTCCCTCGTGCGCTCTCC
TGTTCCGACCCTGCCGCTTACCGGATACCTGTCCGCCTTTCTCCCTTCGGGAAGCGTGGCGCTTTCTCAT
AGCTCACGCTGTAGGTATCTCAGTTCGGTGTAGGTCGTTCGCTCCAAGCTGGGCTGTGTGCACGAACCCC
CCGTTCAGCCCGACCGCTGCGCCTTATCCGGTAACTATCGTCTTGAGTCCAACCCGGTAAGACACGACTT
ATCGCCACTGGCAGCAGCCACTGGTAACAGGATTAGCAGAGCGAGGTATGTAGGCGGTGCTACAGAGTTC
TTGAAGTGGTGGCCTAACTACGGCTACACTAGAAGAACAGTATTTGGTATCTGCGCTCTGCTGAAGCCAG
TTACCTTCGGAAAAAGAGTTGGTAGCTCTTGATCCGGCAAACAAACCACCGCTGGTAGCGGTGGTTTTTT
TGTTTGCAAGCAGCAGATTACGCGCAGAAAAAAAGGATCTCAAGAAGATCCTTTGATCTTTTCTACGGGG
TCTGACGCTCAGTGGAACGAAAACTCACGTTAAGGGATTTTGGTCATGAGATTATCAAAAAGGATCTTCA
CCTAGATCCTTTTAAATTAAAAATGAAGTTTTAAATCAATCTAAAGTATATATGAGTAAACTTGGTCTGA
CAGTTACCAATGCTTAATCAGTGAGGCACCTATCTCAGCGATCTGTCTATTTCGTTCATCCATAGTTGCC
TGACTCCCCGTCGTGTAGATAACTACGATACGGGAGGGCTTACCATCTGGCCCCAGTGCTGCAATGATAC
CGCGAGACCCACGCTCACCGGCTCCAGATTTATCAGCAATAAACCAGCCAGCCGGAAGGGCCGAGCGCAG
AAGTGGTCCTGCAACTTTATCCGCCTCCATCCAGTCTATTAATTGTTGCCGGGAAGCTAGAGTAAGTAGT
TCGCCAGTTAATAGTTTGCGCAACGTTGTTGCCATTGCTACAGGCATCGTGGTGTCACGCTCGTCGTTTG
GTATGGCTTCATTCAGCTTCGGTTCCCAACGATCAAGGCGAGTTACATGATCCCCCATGTTGTGCAAAAA
AGCGGTTAGCTCCTTCGGTCCTCCGATCGTTGTCAGAAGTAAGTTGGCCGCAGTGTTATCACTCATGGTT
ATGGCAGCACTGCATAATTCTCTTACTGTCATGCCATCCGTAAGATGCTTTTCTGTGACTGGTGAGTACT
CAACCAAGTCATTCTGAGAATAGTGTATGCGGCGACCGAGTTGCTCTTGCCCGGCGTCAATACGGGATAA
TACCGCGCCACATAGCAGAACTTTAAAAGTGCTCATCATTGGAAAACGTTCTTCGGGGCGAAAACTCTCA
AGGATCTTACCGCTGTTGAGATCCAGTTCGATGTAACCCACTCGTGCACCCAACTGATCTTCAGCATCTT
TTACTTTCACCAGCGTTTCTGGGTGAGCAAAAACAGGAAGGCAAAATGCCGCAAAAAAGGGAATAAGGGC
GACACGGAAATGTTGAATACTCATACTCTTCCTTTTTCAATATTATTGAAGCATTTATCAGGGTTATTGT
CTCATGAGCGGATACATATTTGAATGTATTTAGAAAAATAAACAAATAGGGGTTCCGCGCACATTTCCCC
GAAAAGTGCCACCTGACGTCGACGGATCGGGAGATCTCCCGATCCCCTATGGTGCACTCTCAGTACAATC
TGCTCTGATGCCGCATAGTTAAGCCAGTATCTGCTCCCTGCTTGTGTGTTGGAGGTCGCTGAGTAGTGCG
CGAGCAAAATTTAAGCTACAACAAGGCAAGGCTTGACCGACAATTGCATGAAGAATCTGCTTAGGGTTAG
GCGTTTTGCGCTGCTTCGCGATGTACGGGCCAGATATACGCGTTGACATTGATTATTGACTAGTTATTAA
TAGTAATCAATTACGGGGTCATTAGTTCATAGCCCATATATGGAGTTCCGCGTTACATAACTTACGGTAA
ATGGCCCGCCTGGCTGACCGCCCAACGACCCCCGCCCATTGACGTCAATAATGACGTATGTTCCCATAGT
AACGCCAATAGGGACTTTCCATTGACGTCAATGGGTGGAGTATTTACGGTAAACTGCCCACTTGGCAGTA
CATCAAGTGTATCATATGCCAAGTACGCCCCCTATTGACGTCAATGACGGTAAATGGCCCGCCTGGCATT
ATGCCCAGTACATGACCTTATGGGACTTTCCTACTTGGCAGTACATCTACGTATTAGTCATCGCTATTAC
CATG
Features (pLannotate 1.2.2; 26 found; start..end, strand, type, name):
      1..204     +  promoter       CMV promoter: human cytomegalovirus (CMV) immediate early promoter
    200..233     +  LTR            5' LTR (truncated) (fragment): truncated 5' long terminal repeat (LTR) from HIV-1
    249..267     +  promoter       T7 promoter: promoter for bacteriophage T7 RNA polymerase
    298..318     +  protein_bind   attB1: mutant version of attB; core recombination site for the Gateway® BP reaction BP Clonase™
    324..4100    +  CDS            TRAPPC10: TPC10_HUMAN - Also known as EHOC1, TMEM1. Experimental evidence at protein level: Swiss-Prot protein existence level 1. Specific subunit of the TRAPP (transport protein particle) II complex, a highly conserved vesicle tethering complex that functions in late Golgi trafficking as a membrane tether. From Homo sapiens (Human).
   4105..4129    -  protein_bind   attB2: mutant version of attB; recombination site for the Gateway® BP reaction BP Clonase™
   4155..4196    +  CDS            V5 tag: epitope tag from simian virus 5
   4280..4328    +  polyA_signal   HSV TK poly(A) signal: herpes simplex virus thymidine kinase polyadenylation signal (Cole and Stacy, 1985)
   4419..4435    -  polyA_signal   bGH poly(A) signal (fragment): bovine growth hormone polyadenylation signal
   4530..4958    +  rep_origin     f1 ori (sequence partly withheld): f1 bacteriophage origin of replication; arrow indicates direction of (+) strand synthesis
   4973..5472    +  promoter       PGK promoter: mouse phosphoglycerate kinase 1 promoter
   5486..5533    +  promoter       EM7 promoter: synthetic bacterial promoter&nbsp
   5552..6268    +  CDS            Emerald: Emerald is a basic (constitutively fluorescent) green fluorescent protein published in 1998, derived from Aequorea victoria. It is reported to be a very rapidly-maturing weak dimer.
   6268..6664    +  CDS            BSD (fragment): blasticidin S deaminase; Aspergillus terreus BSD; confers resistance to blasticidin
   6665..6692    +  CDS            BleoR (fragment): antibiotic-binding protein; Sh ble from Streptoalloteichus hindustanus; confers resistance to bleomycin, phleomycin, and Zeocin™
   6702..6827    +  CDS            ble (fragment): BLE_KLEPN - Experimental evidence at protein level: Swiss-Prot protein existence level 1. Binding protein with a strong affinity to the bleomycin family of antibiotics. Binds to CL990; an antimitotic-antibiotic compound. From Klebsiella pneumoniae.
   6822..6943    +  polyA_signal   SV40 poly(A) signal: SV40 polyadenylation signal
   7016..7032    -  protein_bind   lac operator: The lac repressor binds to the lac operator to inhibit transcription in E. coli. This inhibition can be relieved by adding lactose or isopropyl-β-D-thiogalactopyranoside (IPTG). lac repressor encoded by lacI
   7040..7070    -  promoter       lac promoter: promoter for the E. coli lac operon
   7085..7106    -  protein_bind   CAP binding site: CAP binding activates transcription in the presence of cAMP. E. coli catabolite activator protein
   7119..7211    -  CDS            lacI (fragment): lac repressor; lacI; The lac repressor binds to the lac operator to inhibit transcription in E. coli. This inhibition can be relieved by adding lactose or isopropyl-β-D-thiogalactopyranoside (IPTG).
   7394..7982    -  rep_origin     ori: high-copy-number ColE1/pMB1/pBR322/pUC origin of replication
   8153..9013    -  CDS            AmpR: β-lactamase; bla; confers resistance to ampicillin, carbenicillin, and related antibiotics
   9014..9118    -  promoter       AmpR promoter: bla
   9177..9229    -  misc_feature   bom (fragment): basis of mobility region from pBR322
   9384..9763    +  enhancer       CMV enhancer: human cytomegalovirus immediate early enhancer
