[The description below was written by a language model from this plasmid's Addgene catalogue record and pLannotate feature annotations shown in this document.]
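Description:
TRAPPC10_pcDNA6.2/EmGFP-Bsd is a mammalian expression plasmid of about 9.8 kb built on the Invitrogen pcDNA6.2/EmGFP-Bsd/V5-DEST Gateway destination backbone. It is propagated in E. coli from a high-copy ColE1/pUC-type origin under ampicillin selection (AmpR with its bla promoter). It also carries an f1 origin for single-stranded DNA production. The two annotated sequence records, one from the depositor and one from repository sequencing, are the same length and show the same features in the same order, differing only in the numbering start point.

The insert is the human TRAPPC10 open reading frame (also known as TMEM1 or EHOC1; about 3.8 kb), which encodes a specific subunit of the TRAPP II vesicle-tethering complex that acts in late Golgi trafficking. It was transferred by Gateway recombination from a commercial ORF entry clone and is therefore flanked by attB1 and attB2 sites. Transcription is driven by the CMV immediate-early enhancer/promoter, with a T7 promoter just upstream of the insert and an HSV TK polyadenylation signal downstream. A V5 epitope sequence follows attB2, but the record does not state whether the ORF reads through into it to give a tagged protein. A separate cassette uses the mouse PGK promoter, with the bacterial EM7 promoter behind it, to express Emerald GFP fused to blasticidin S deaminase, terminated by an SV40 poly(A) signal. This fusion allows transfected cells to be identified by green fluorescence and selected with blasticidin without tagging TRAPPC10 with GFP. Short annotated fragments such as the HIV-1 LTR, bleomycin-resistance and lacI pieces appear to be backbone remnants or annotation matches rather than functional elements.

The associated publication describes an overexpression screen of chromosome 21 genes for modulators of Sonic hedgehog signalling relevant to Down syndrome, which fits this plasmid's use for TRAPPC10 overexpression in cultured mammalian cells.
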