Addgene plasmid #176989: TRAPPC10_pcDNA6.2/EmGFP-Bsd
Purpose: Mammalian expression vector encoding TRAPPC10 and EmGFP-Bsd
Depositing lab: Roger Reeves. Depositing organization: Johns Hopkins University and School of Medicine. Publication: Overexpression screen of chromosome 21 genes reveals modulators of Sonic hedgehog signaling relevant to Down syndrome. Moyer AJ, Fernandez FX, Li Y, Klinedinst DK, Florea LD, Kazuki Y, Oshimura M, Reeves RH. Dis Model Mech. 2023 Apr 1;16(4):dmm049712. doi: 10.1242/dmm.049712. Epub 2023 Apr 13. PubMed 36995257.
Backbone
  Vector backbone: pcDNA6.2/EmGFP-Bsd/V5-DEST
  Backbone manufacturer: Invitrogen (V36620)
  Backbone size w/o insert (bp): 5983
  Vector type: Mammalian Expression
  Selectable markers: EmGFP fused to Blasticidin (bsd)-resistance marker
Growth in bacteria
  Bacterial resistance: Ampicillin, 100 μg/mL
  Growth temperature: 37°C
  Growth strain: DH5alpha
  Copy number: High Copy
Gene/Insert
  Gene/Insert name: TRAPPC10 (alt names: TMEM1; EHOC1)
  Species: H. sapiens (human)
  Insert size (bp): 3780
  Entrez Gene: TRAPPC10 (a.k.a. EHOC-1, EHOC1, GT334, NEDMISS, TMEM1, TRS130, TRS30)
  Promoter: CMV
  Cloning method: Gateway Cloning
  Sequencing primers: 5′ T7; 3′ V5 reverse
Resource information
  A portion of this plasmid was derived from a plasmid made by: ThermoFisher, Ultimate ORF Clone IOH53207
Terms and licenses: Academic/Nonprofit Terms; Industry Terms: Not Available to Industry
Depositor comments: TRAPPC10 (NM_003274.4) expressed under the control of CMV promoter and EmGFP-Bsd under the control of PGK
How to cite: TRAPPC10_pcDNA6.2/EmGFP-Bsd was a gift from Roger Reeves (Addgene plasmid # 176989 ; http://n2t.net/addgene:176989 ; RRID:Addgene_176989)
